>Addgene plasmid #176108 | HaloTag-3xrGBD | addgene full sequence | sequence record 346322 | Addgene NGS Result
TAGTTATTAATAGTAATCAATTACGGGGTCATTAGTTCATAGCCCATATATGGAGTTCCGCGTTACATAA
CTTACGGTAAATGGCCCGCCTGGGAGGTCTATATAAGCAGAGCTGGTTTAGTGAACCGTCAGATCCGCTA
GCGCTACCGGTCGCCACCATGGCCGAGATCGGCACCGGCTTCCCCTTCGACCCCCACTACGTGGAGGTGC
TGGGCGAGCGCATGCACTACGTTGACGTGGGCCCCCGCGACGGCACCCCCGTGCTGTTCCTGCACGGCAA
CCCCACCAGCAGCTACGTGTGGCGCAACATCATCCCCCACGTGGCCCCCACCCACCGCACTATCGCCCCC
GACCTGATCGGCATGGGCAAGAGCGACAAGCCCGACCTGGGCTACTTCTTCGACGACCACGTGCGCTTCA
TGGACGCCTTCATCGAGGCCCTGGGCCTGGAGGAGGTGGTGCTGGTGATCCACGACTGGGGCAGCGCCCT
GGGCTTCCACTGGGCCAAGCGCAACCCCGAGCGCGTGAAGGGCATCGCCTTCATGGAGTTCATCCGCCCC
ATCCCCACCTGGGACGAGTGGCCCGAGTTCGCCCGCGAGACCTTCCAGGCCTTCCGCACCACCGACGTGG
GCCGCAAGCTGATCATCGACCAGAACGTGTTCATCGAGGGCACCCTGCCCATGGGCGTGGTGCGCCCCCT
GACCGAGGTGGAGATGGACCACTACCGCGAGCCCTTCCTGAACCCCGTGGACCGCGAGCCCCTGTGGCGC
TTCCCCAACGAGCTGCCCATCGCCGGCGAGCCCGCCAACATCGTGGCCCTGGTGGAGGAGTACATGGACT
GGCTGCACCAGAGCCCCGTGCCCAAGCTGCTGTTCTGGGGCACCCCCGGCGTGCTGATCCCCCCCGCCGA
GGCCGCCCGCCTGGCCAAGAGCCTGCCCAACGTTAAGGCCGTGGACATCGGCCCCGGCCTGAACCTGCTC
CAGGAGGACAACCCCGACCTGATCGGCAGCGAGATCGCCCGCTGGCTGAGCACCCTGGAGATCAGCGGCG
TGTACATCCCCCTCGAGTCCATCCTGGAGGACCTCAATATGCTCTACATCCGGCAGATGGCACTCAGCCT
GGAGGACACAGAGCTGCAGAGGAAACTAGATCATGAGATCCGGATGAGGGATGGGGCCTGCAAGCTGCTG
GCAGCCTGCTCCCAGCGAGAGCAGGCTCTGGAAGCCACCAAGAGCCTGCTGGTGTGCAACAGCCGTATTC
TCAGCTACATGGGTGAGCTGCAGCGGCGAAAGGAGGCCCAGGTGCTGGAGAAGACAGGCAGGGTCGAGTC
CATCCTGGAGGACCTCAATATGCTCTACATCCGGCAGATGGCACTCAGCCTGGAGGACACAGAGCTGCAG
AGGAAACTAGATCATGAGATCCGGATGAGGGATGGGGCCTGCAAGCTGCTGGCAGCCTGCTCCCAGCGAG
AGCAGGCTCTGGAAGCCACCAAGAGCCTGCTGGTGTGCAACAGCCGTATTCTCAGCTACATGGGTGAGCT
GCAGCGGCGAAAGGAGGCCCAGGTGCTGGAGAAGACAGGCAGGCGTCGAGTTATCCTGGAGGACCTCAAT
ATGCTCTACATCCGGCAGATGGCACTCAGCCTGGAGGACACAGAGCTGCAGAGGAAACTAGATCATGAGA
TCCGGATGAGGGATGGGGCCTGCAAGCTGCTGGCAGCCTGCTCCCAGCGAGAGCAGGCTCTGGAAGCCAC
CAAGAGCCTGCTGGTGTGCAACAGCCGTATTCTCAGCTACATGGGTGAGCTGCAGCGGCGAAAGGAGGCC
CAGGTGCTGGAGAAGACAGGCTCTAGATAACTGATCATAATCAGCCATACCACATTTGTAGAGGTTTTAC
TTGCTTTAAAAAACCTCCCACACCTCCCCCTGAACCTGAAACATAAAATGAATGCAATTGTTGTTGTTAA
CTTGTTTATTGCAGCTTATAATGGTTACAAATAAAGCAATAGCATCACAAATTTCACAAATAAAGCATTT
TTTTCACTGCATTCTAGTTGTGGTTTGTCCAAACTCATCAATGTATCTTAACGCGTAAATTGTAAGCGTT
AATATTTTGTTAAAATTCGCGTTAAATTTTTGTTAAATCAGCTCATTTTTTAACCAATAGGCCGAAATCG
GCAAAATCCCTTATAAATCAAAAGAATAGACCGAGATAGGGT
[37 nt withheld, positions 2213-2249]
AAAGAACGTGGACTCCAACGTCAAAGG
[49 nt withheld, positions 2277-2325]
T
[91 nt withheld, positions 2327-2417]
G
[124 nt withheld, positions 2419-2542]
CAGGTGGCACTTTTCGGGGAAATGTGCGCGGAACCCCTATTTGTTTATTTTTCTAAATACATTCAAATAT
GTATCCGCTCATGAGACAATAACCCTGATAAATGCTTCAATAATATTGAAAAAGGAAGAGTCCTGAGGCG
GAAAGAACCAGCTGTGGAATGTGTGTCAGTTAGGGTGTGGAAAGTCCCCAGGCTCCCCAGCAGGCAGAAG
TATGCAAAGCATGCATCTCAATTAGTCAGCAACCAGGTGTGGAAAGTCCCCAGGCTCCCCAGCAGGCAGA
AGTATGCAAAGCATGCATCTCAATTAGTCAGCAACCATAGTCCCGCCCCTAACTCCGCCCATCCCGCCCC
TAACTCCGCCCAGTTCCGCCCATTCTCCGCCCCATGGCTGACTAATTTTTTTTATTTATGCAGAGGCCGA
GGCCGCCTCGGCCTCTGAGCTATTCCAGAAGTAGTGAGGAGGCTTTTTTGGAGGCCTAGGCTTTTGCAAA
GATCGATCAAGAGACAGGATGAGGATCGTTTCGCATGATTGAACAAGATGGATTGCACGCAGGTTCTCCG
GCCGCTTGGGTGGAGAGGCTATTCGGCTATGACTGGGCACAACAGACAATCGGCTGCTCTGATGCCGCCG
TGTTCCGGCTGTCAGCGCAGGGGCGCCCGGTTCTTTTTGTCAAGACCGACCTGTCCGGTGCCCTGAATGA
ACTGCAAGACGAGGCAGCGCGGCTATCGTGGCTGGCCACGACGGGCGTTCCTTGCGCAGCTGTGCTCGAC
GTTGTCACTGAAGCGGGAAGGGACTGGCTGCTATTGGGCGAAGTGCCGGGGCAGGATCTCCTGTCATCTC
ACCTTGCTCCTGCCGAGAAAGTATCCATCATGGCTGATGCAATGCGGCGGCTGCATACGCTTGATCCGGC
TACCTGCCCATTCGACCACCAAGCGAAACATCGCATCGAGCGAGCACGTACTCGGATGGAAGCCGGTCTT
GTCGATCAGGATGATCTGGACGAAGAGCATCAGGGGCTCGCGCCAGCCGAACTGTTCGCCAGGCTCAAGG
CGAGCATGCCCGACGGCGAGGATCTCGTCGTGACCCATGGCGATGCCTGCTTGCCGAATATCATGGTGGA
AAATGGCCGCTTTTCTGGATTCATCGACTGTGGCCGGCTGGGTGTGGCGGACCGCTATCAGGACATAGCG
TTGGCTACCCGTGATATTGCTGAAGAGCTTGGCGGCGAATGGGCTGACCGCTTCCTCGTGCTTTACGGTA
TCGCCGCTCCCGATTCGCAGCGCATCGCCTTCTATCGCCTTCTTGACGAGTTCTTCTGAGCGGGACTCTG
GGGTTCGAAATGACCGACCAAGCGACGCCCAACCTGCCATCACGAGATTTCGATTCCACCGCCGCCTTCT
ATGAAAGGTTGGGCTTCGGAATCGTTTTCCGGGACGCCGGCTGGATGATCCTCCAGCGCGGGGATCTCAT
GCTGGAGTTCTTCGCCCACCCTAGGGGGAGGCTAACTGAAACACGGAAGGAGACAATACCGGAAGGAACC
CGCGCTATGACGGCAATAAAAAGACAGAATAAAACGCACGGTGTTGGGTCGTTTGTTCATAAACGCGGGG
TTCGGTCCCAGGGCTGGCACTCTGTCGATACCCCACCGAGACCCCATTGGGGCCAATACGCCCGCGTTTC
TTCCTTTTCCCCACCCCACCCCCCAAGTTCGGGTGAAGGCCCAGGGCTCGCAGCCAACGTCGGGGCGGCA
GGCCCTGCCATAGCCTCAGGTTACTCATATATACTTTAGATTGATTTAAAACTTCATTTTTAATTTAAAA
GGATCTAGGTGAAGATCCTTTTTGATAATCTCATGACCAAAATCCCTTAACGTGAGTTTTCGTTCCACTG
AGCGTCAGACCCCGTAGAAAAGATCAAAGGATCTTCTTGAGATCCTTTTTTTCTGCGCGTAATCTGCTGC
TTGCAAACAAAAAAACCACCGCTACCAGCGGTGGTTTGTTTGCCGGATCAAGAGCTACCAACTCTTTTTC
CGAAGGTAACTGGCTTCAGCAGAGCGCAGATACCAAATACTGTTCTTCTAGTGTAGCCGTAGTTAGGCCA
CCACTTCAAGAACTCTGTAGCACCGCCTACATACCTCGCTCTGCTAATCCTGTTACCAGTGGCTGCTGCC
AGTGGCGATAAGTCGTGTCTTACCGGGTTGGACTCAAGACGATAGTTACCGGATAAGGCGCAGCGGTCGG
GCTGAACGGGGGGTTCGTGCACACAGCCCAGCTTGGAGCGAACGACCTACACCGAACTGAGATACCTACA
GCGTGAGCTATGAGAAAGCGCCACGCTTCCCGAAGGGAGAAAGGCGGACAGGTATCCGGTAAGCGGCAGG
GTCGGAACAGGAGAGCGCACGAGGGAGCTTCCAGGGGGAAACGCCTGGTATCTTTATAGTCCTGTCGGGT
TTCGCCACCTCTGACTTGAGCGTCGATTTTTGTGATGCTCGTCAGGGGGGCGGAGCCTATGGAAAAACGC
CAGCAACGCGGCCTTTTTACGGTTCCTGGCCTTTTGCTGGCCTTTTGCTCACATGTTCTTTCCTGCGTTA
TCCCCTGATTCTGTGGATAACCGTATTACCGCCATGCAT
Features (pLannotate 1.2.2; 14 found; start..end, strand, type, name):
      1..93      +  enhancer       CMV enhancer (fragment): human cytomegalovirus immediate early enhancer
     91..114     +  promoter       minimal CMV promoter (fragment): human cytomegalovirus (CMV) immediate early promoter
    159..1037    +  CDS            dhaA: DHAA_PSEPV - Experimental evidence at protein level: Swiss-Prot protein existence level 1. Catalyzes hydrolytic cleavage of carbon-halogen bonds in halogenated aliphatic compounds, leading to the formation of the corresponding primary alcohols, halide ions and protons. Has a broad substrate specificity, as it is able to dehalogenate mono- and di- chlorinated and brominated alkanes (up to at least C10), and the two isomers of 1,3-dichloropropene to 3-chloroallyl alcohol; the highest activity was found with 1,2-dibromoethane, while no activity was observed with the analog 1,2-dichloroethane. Fro
   1332..1586    +  CDS            Rtkn (fragment): RTKN_RAT - Experimental evidence at protein level: Swiss-Prot protein existence level 1. Mediates Rho signaling to activate NF-kappa-B and may confer increased resistance to apoptosis to cells in gastric tumorigenesis. May play a novel role in the organization of septin structures (By similarity). From Rattus norvegicus (Rat).
   1852..1936    +  CDS            large T antigen (fragment): large T antigen from SV40 (simian virus 40)
   1959..2080    +  polyA_signal   SV40 poly(A) signal: SV40 polyadenylation signal
   2114..2542    -  rep_origin     f1 ori (sequence partly withheld): f1 bacteriophage origin of replication; arrow indicates direction of (+) strand synthesis
   2569..2673    +  promoter       AmpR promoter: bla
   2675..3032    +  promoter       SV40 promoter: SV40 enhancer and early promoter
   3067..3861    +  CDS            NeoR/KanR: aminoglycoside phosphotransferase from Tn5; aph(3')-II (or nptII); confers resistance to neomycin, kanamycin, and G418 (Geneticin®)
   3882..4034    +  CDS            ble (fragment): BLE_KLEPN - Experimental evidence at protein level: Swiss-Prot protein existence level 1. Binding protein with a strong affinity to the bleomycin family of antibiotics. Binds to CL990; an antimitotic-antibiotic compound. From Klebsiella pneumoniae.
   4093..4140    +  polyA_signal   HSV TK poly(A) signal: herpes simplex virus thymidine kinase polyadenylation signal (Cole and Stacy, 1985)
   4231..4247    -  polyA_signal   bGH poly(A) signal (fragment): bovine growth hormone polyadenylation signal
   4469..5057    +  rep_origin     ori: high-copy-number ColE1/pMB1/pBR322/pUC origin of replication
