[The description below was written by a language model from this plasmid's Addgene catalogue record and pLannotate feature annotations shown in this document.]
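Description:
HaloTag-3xrGBD is a mammalian expression plasmid built on the Clontech pEGFP-C1 backbone, in which the fluorescent protein has been replaced by HaloTag. It encodes a relocation-type biosensor for visualizing active Rho GTPase. The open reading frame begins with a dehalogenase-derived sequence (annotated as dhaA, the bacterial haloalkane dehalogenase from which HaloTag was engineered). This allows covalent labelling with cell-permeable chloroalkane dyes of the user's chosen colour. Downstream lies the Rho-binding domain (rGBD) of rhotekin, which binds Rho selectively in its GTP-loaded state. The name indicates three tandem copies, although the automated annotation marks only one Rtkn fragment within a coding region large enough to hold more. It also matches that fragment to the rat protein, whereas the catalogue lists the insert as mouse.

Expression is driven by "CMVdel", a truncated cytomegalovirus promoter. In line with this, the feature table shows only short fragments of the CMV enhancer and minimal promoter. Such a deletion generally gives weaker expression, which is useful for a sensor that could otherwise sequester its target, though the record does not state the rationale. The transcript ends at an SV40 polyadenylation signal.

The remaining elements come from the backbone. A high-copy pUC-type origin supports propagation in E. coli, and an f1 origin is also present. The NeoR/KanR gene sits behind both a bacterial promoter and the SV40 early promoter and ends with an HSV TK poly(A) signal, giving kanamycin selection in bacteria and G418 selection in mammalian cells. The associated publication describes optogenetic RhoGEF tools, and a HaloTag-based sensor suits readout of Rho activity alongside such light-controlled actuators.
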