Addgene plasmid #176108: HaloTag-3xrGBD
Purpose: Visualization of active Rho
Depositing lab: Dorus Gadella. Depositing organization: University of Amsterdam. Publication: Opto-RhoGEFs, an optimized optogenetic toolbox to reversibly control Rho GTPase activity on a global to subcellular scale, enabling precise control over vascular endothelial barrier strength. Mahlandt EK, Palacios Martinez S, Arts JJG, Tol S, van Buul JD, Goedhart J. Elife. 2023 Jul 14;12:RP84364. doi: 10.7554/eLife.84364. PubMed 37449837.
Backbone
  Vector backbone: pEGFP-C1
  Backbone manufacturer: Clontech
  Vector type: Mammalian Expression
Growth in bacteria
  Bacterial resistance: Kanamycin, 50 μg/mL
  Growth temperature: 37°C
  Growth strain: DH5alpha
  Copy number: High Copy
Gene/Insert
  Gene/Insert name: rhotekin
  Species: M. musculus (mouse)
  Entrez Gene: Rtkn
  Promoter: CMVdel
  Cloning method: Restriction Enzyme; 5′ cloning site Unknown (unknown if destroyed)
Terms and licenses: Academic/Nonprofit Terms; Industry Terms: Not Available to Industry
Depositor comments: Please visit https://doi.org/10.1101/2022.10.17.512253 for bioRxiv preprint.
How to cite: HaloTag-3xrGBD was a gift from Dorus Gadella (Addgene plasmid # 176108 ; http://n2t.net/addgene:176108 ; RRID:Addgene_176108)
